Addgene plasmid #158996: PB-CAG::Nucbow
Purpose: Multicolor nuclear-restricted labeling with a genome-integrating piggyBac transposon vector (randomly expressing H2B-tethered mEYFP, mCherry or mCerulean upon Cre recombination)
Depositing lab: Jean Livet. Depositing organization: INSERM U968, Institut de la Vision. Publication: Multiplex cell and lineage tracking with combinatorial labels. Loulier K, Barry R, Mahou P, Le Franc Y, Supatto W, Matho KS, Ieng S, Fouquet S, Dupin E, Benosman R, Chedotal A, Beaurepaire E, Morin X, Livet J. Neuron. 2014 Feb 5;81(3):505-20. doi: 10.1016/j.neuron.2013.12.016. PubMed 24507188.
Backbone
  Vector backbone: pCX
  Backbone manufacturer: Genscript inc
  Backbone size w/o insert (bp): 2530
  Vector type: Mammalian Expression
  Selectable markers: H2B-EBFP2
Growth in bacteria
  Bacterial resistance: Ampicillin, 100 μg/mL
  Growth temperature: 37°C
  Growth strain: DH5alpha
  Copy number: High Copy
Gene/Insert
  Gene/Insert name: Nucbow
  Species: Synthetic
  Insert size (bp): 7959
  Promoter: CAG
  Tag / fusion protein: All FPs are fused to H2B (N terminal on insert)
  Cloning method: Restriction Enzyme; 5′ cloning site Unknown (unknown if destroyed)
Terms and licenses: Academic/Nonprofit Terms; Industry Terms: Not Available to Industry
How to cite: PB-CAG::Nucbow was a gift from Jean Livet (Addgene plasmid # 158996 ; http://n2t.net/addgene:158996 ; RRID:Addgene_158996)
