[The description below was written by a language model from this plasmid's Addgene catalogue record and pLannotate feature annotations shown in this document.]
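Description:
PB-CAG::Nucbow is a 10.5 kb mammalian expression plasmid built on a pCX backbone and designed as a piggyBac transposon donor, so that its cargo integrates into the host genome when a piggyBac transposase is supplied. It is propagated in E. coli as a high-copy plasmid through a ColE1/pUC-type origin and an ampicillin resistance gene. Remnants of lac regulatory sequence and an SV40 origin/poly(A) segment are also annotated in the backbone. The automated feature table does not annotate the piggyBac terminal repeats, so their positions cannot be read from the record, although the catalogue entry describes the vector as a piggyBac transposon.

The payload is a Brainbow-type stochastic colour cassette driven by the CAG promoter (CMV enhancer, chicken β-actin promoter and chimeric intron). Immediately downstream of the promoter sit three mutually incompatible Cre target sites in tandem: loxN, lox2272 and loxP. They are followed by four open reading frames, each encoding a fluorescent protein fused at its N terminus to human histone H2B for nuclear, chromatin-bound labelling. Before recombination, H2B-EBFP2 is expressed by default and terminated by a bGH poly(A) signal. The partner loxN, lox2272 and loxP sites lie upstream of H2B-mEYFP, H2B-mCherry and H2B-mCerulean respectively. Cre therefore performs one of three mutually exclusive excisions, which removes the intervening units and places a single colour under CAG control. A minimal FRT site and a rabbit β-globin poly(A) signal close the cassette.

Because several transposon copies can integrate and recombine independently, cells acquire combinatorial, heritable nuclear colour codes. The construct is used for multicolour cell labelling and clonal lineage tracking.
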