Features (pLannotate 1.2.2; 33 found; start..end, strand, type, name):
      7..384     +  CDS            H2BC12 (sequence withheld): H2B1K_HUMAN - Also known as H2BFT Experimental evidence at protein level: Swiss-Prot protein existence level 1. Has broad antibacterial activity. May contribute to the formation of the functional antimicrobial barrier of the colonic epithelium, and to the bactericidal activity of amniotic fluid. From Homo sapiens (Human).
    403..1119    +  CDS            EBFP2: EBFP2 is a basic (constitutively fluorescent) blue fluorescent protein published in 2007, derived from Aequorea victoria. It is reported to be a rapidly-maturing monomer with moderate acid sensitivity.
   1136..1343    +  polyA_signal   bGH poly(A) signal: bovine growth hormone polyadenylation signal
   1343..1376    +  protein_bind   loxN: Cre-mediated recombination occurs in the 8-bp core sequence (GTATACCT). loxN sites are compatible with each other, but incompatible with loxP or lox2272 sites. Cre recombinase
   1392..1769    +  CDS            H2BC12 (sequence withheld): H2B1K_HUMAN - Also known as H2BFT Experimental evidence at protein level: Swiss-Prot protein existence level 1. Has broad antibacterial activity. May contribute to the formation of the functional antimicrobial barrier of the colonic epithelium, and to the bactericidal activity of amniotic fluid. From Homo sapiens (Human).
   1788..2504    +  CDS            mEYFP: mEYFP is a basic (constitutively fluorescent) yellow fluorescent protein published in 2002, derived from Aequorea victoria. It is reported to be a very rapidly-maturing monomer.
   2837..2870    +  protein_bind   lox2272: Cre-mediated recombination occurs in the 8-bp core sequence (GGATACTT). lox2272 sites are compatible with each other, but incompatible with loxP or loxN sites (Lee and Saito, 1988). Cre recombinase
   2879..3250    +  CDS            H2B (sequence withheld): human histone H2B; HIST1H2BB
   3275..3982    +  CDS            mCherry: mCherry is a basic (constitutively fluorescent) red fluorescent protein published in 2004, derived from Discosoma sp.. It is reported to be a very rapidly-maturing monomer with low acid sensitivity.
   4002..4209    +  polyA_signal   bGH poly(A) signal: bovine growth hormone polyadenylation signal
   4209..4242    +  protein_bind   loxP: Cre-mediated recombination occurs in the 8-bp core sequence (GCATACAT). Cre recombinase
   4251..4628    +  CDS            H2BC12 (sequence withheld): H2B1K_HUMAN - Also known as H2BFT Experimental evidence at protein level: Swiss-Prot protein existence level 1. Has broad antibacterial activity. May contribute to the formation of the functional antimicrobial barrier of the colonic epithelium, and to the bactericidal activity of amniotic fluid. From Homo sapiens (Human).
   4650..5369    +  CDS            mCerulean: enhanced monomeric variant of CFP (Rizzo et al., 2004) mammalian codon-optimized
   5383..5416    +  protein_bind   FRT (minimal): supports FLP-mediated excision but not integration (Turan and Bode, 2011) FLP recombinase from the Saccharomyces cerevisiae 2μ plasmid
   5428..5505    +  CDS            HBB (fragment): HBB_PONPY - Experimental evidence at transcript level: Swiss-Prot protein existence level 2. Involved in oxygen transport from the lung to the various peripheral tissues. From Pongo pygmaeus (Bornean orangutan).
   5576..5631    +  polyA_signal   β-globin poly(A) signal: rabbit β-globin polyadenylation signal (Gil and Proudfoot, 1987)
   6118..6222    +  promoter       AmpR promoter: bla
   6223..7083    +  CDS            AmpR: β-lactamase; bla; confers resistance to ampicillin, carbenicillin, and related antibiotics
   7254..7842    +  rep_origin     ori: high-copy-number ColE1/pMB1/pBR322/pUC origin of replication
   8025..8079    +  CDS            lacI (fragment): lac repressor; lacI; The lac repressor binds to the lac operator to inhibit transcription in E. coli. This inhibition can be relieved by adding lactose or isopropyl-β-D-thiogalactopyranoside (IPTG).
   8081..8215    -  polyA_signal   SV40 poly(A) signal: SV40 polyadenylation signal
   8235..8370    -  rep_origin     SV40 ori: SV40 origin of replication
   8394..8416    -  promoter       SV40 promoter (fragment): SV40 enhancer and early promoter
   8423..8462    +  CDS            lacI (fragment): lac repressor; lacI; The lac repressor binds to the lac operator to inhibit transcription in E. coli. This inhibition can be relieved by adding lactose or isopropyl-β-D-thiogalactopyranoside (IPTG).
   8475..8496    +  protein_bind   CAP binding site: CAP binding activates transcription in the presence of cAMP. E. coli catabolite activator protein
   8511..8541    +  promoter       lac promoter: promoter for the E. coli lac operon
   8549..8565    +  protein_bind   lac operator: The lac repressor binds to the lac operator to inhibit transcription in E. coli. This inhibition can be relieved by adding lactose or isopropyl-β-D-thiogalactopyranoside (IPTG). lac repressor encoded by lacI
   8721..9024    +  enhancer       CMV enhancer: human cytomegalovirus immediate early enhancer
   9026..9301    +  promoter       chicken β-actin promoter: No description available
   9302..10318   +  intron         chimeric intron: chimera between introns from chicken β-actin and rabbit β-globin
  10381..10414   +  protein_bind   loxN: Cre-mediated recombination occurs in the 8-bp core sequence (GTATACCT). loxN sites are compatible with each other, but incompatible with loxP or lox2272 sites. Cre recombinase
  10421..10454   +  protein_bind   lox2272: Cre-mediated recombination occurs in the 8-bp core sequence (GGATACTT). lox2272 sites are compatible with each other, but incompatible with loxP or loxN sites (Lee and Saito, 1988). Cre recombinase
  10461..10494   +  protein_bind   loxP: Cre-mediated recombination occurs in the 8-bp core sequence (GCATACAT). Cre recombinase
>Addgene plasmid #158996 | PB-CAG::Nucbow | addgene full sequence | sequence record 311805 | Addgene NGS Result
GCCACC
[378 nt withheld, positions 7-384]
GACCCACCGGTCGCCACCATGGTCTCCAAGGGAGAGGAACTGTTCACAGGGGTGGTCCCCATCCTCGTGG
AACTGGACGGAGATGTCAATGGGCACAAGTTTAGTGTGAGGGGCGAGGGAGAAGGGGATGCTACAAACGG
CAAGCTGACCCTGAAGTTCATCTGCACCACAGGCAAGCTGCCAGTGCCCTGGCCTACACTCGTCACTACC
CTGTCACATGGCGTGCAGTGTTTTGCCAGATACCCCGACCACATGAAGCAGCATGATTTCTTTAAAAGCG
CCATGCCAGAGGGTTACGTGCAGGAACGGACCATCTTCTTTAAGGACGATGGGACTTATAAAACCCGCGC
TGAGGTGAAGTTCGAAGGAGACACACTCGTCAACCGAATCGAGCTGAAGGGGGTGGACTTCAAAGAAGAT
GGTAATATTCTCGGCCACAAGCTGGAGTACAACTTTAATAGCCATAACATCTATATCATGGCTGTCAAGC
AGAAAAACGGAATCAAGGTGAACTTCAAGATTCGGCACAATGTGGAAGACGGCTCCGTCCAGCTGGCAGA
TCATTACCAGCAGAACACTCCCATCGGTGACGGCCCAGTCCTCCTGCCCGATTCTCACTATCTCTCAACC
CAGAGCGTGCTGTCCAAGGACCCTAACGAGAAACGCGATCATATGGTGCTGCTGGAGTTTCGGACCGCCG
CCGGGATCACACTGGGTATGGACGAGCTGTACAAGTAATGAGATATCTCGACTGTGCCTTCTAGTTGCCA
GCCATCTGTTGTTTGCCCCTCCCCCGTGCCTTCCTTGACCCTGGAAGGTGCCACTCTCACTGTCCTTTCC
TAATAAAATGAGGAAATTGCATCGCATTGTCTGAGTAGGTGTCATTCTATTCTGGGGGGTGGGGTGGGGC
AGGACAGCAAGGGGGAGGATTGGGAAGACAATAGCAGGCATGCTGGGGATAACTTCGTATAGTATACCTT
ATACGAAGTTATTGGATCTCCGCCACC
[378 nt withheld, positions 1392-1769]
GATCCCCCTGTAGCCACGATGGTGAGCAAGGGCGAGGAGCTGTTCACCGGGGTGGTGCCCATCCTGGTCG
AGCTGGACGGCGACGTAAACGGCCACAAGTTCAGCGTGTCCGGCGAGGGCGAGGGCGATGCCACCTACGG
CAAGCTGACCCTGAAGTTCATCTGCACCACCGGCAAGCTGCCCGTGCCCTGGCCCACCCTCGTGACCACC
TTCGGCTACGGCCTGCAGTGCTTCGCCCGCTACCCCGACCACATGAAGCAGCACGACTTCTTCAAGTCCG
CCATGCCCGAAGGCTACGTCCAGGAGCGCACCATCTTCTTCAAGGACGACGGCAACTACAAGACCCGCGC
CGAGGTGAAGTTCGAGGGCGACACCCTGGTGAACCGCATCGAGCTGAAGGGCATCGACTTCAAGGAGGAC
GGCAACATCCTGGGGCACAAGCTGGAGTACAACTACAACAGCCACAACGTCTATATCATGGCCGACAAGC
AGAAGAACGGCATCAAGGTGAACTTCAAGATCCGCCACAACATCGAGGACGGCAGCGTGCAGCTCGCCGA
CCACTACCAGCAGAACACCCCCATCGGCGACGGCCCCGTGCTGCTGCCCGACAACCACTACCTGAGCTAC
CAGTCCAAGCTGAGCAAAGACCCCAACGAGAAGCGCGATCACATGGTCCTGCTGGAGTTCGTGACCGCCG
CCGGGATCACTCTCGGCATGGACGAGCTGTATAAGTAAGCGGCCGCACCCCCTTTCCTGCTCTTGCCTGT
GAACAATGGTTAATTGTTCCCAAGAGAGCATCTGTCAGTTGTTGGCAAAATGATAGACATTTGAAAATCT
GTCTTCTGACAAATAAAAAGCATCTATGTTCACTGCAATGATGTTTTAAATTATTTGTCTGTGTCATAGA
AGGGTTTATGCTAAGTTTTCAAGATACAAAGAAGTGAGGGTTCAGGTCTGACCTTGGGGAAATAAATGAA
TTACACTTCAAATTGTGTTGTCAGCTAAGCAGCAGTAGCCACAGATCCTATTGCCATGCCCTAAACACTC
AGAGAAAACTTAATTAAATAACTTCGTATAGGATACTTTATACGAAGTTATCCGCCACC
[378 nt withheld, positions 2879-3256]
GATCCACCAGTCGCCACCATGGTGAGCAAGGGCGAGGAGGATAACATGGCCATCATCAAGGAGTTCATGC
GCTTCAAGGTCCACATGGAGGGCTCCGTGAACGGCCACGAGTTCGAGATCGAGGGCGAGGGCGAGGGCCG
CCCCTACGAGGGCACCCAGACCGCCAAGCTGAAGGTGACCAAGGGTGGCCCCCTGCCCTTCGCCTGGGAC
ATCCTGTCCCCTCAGTTCATGTACGGCTCCAAGGCCTACGTGAAGCACCCCGCCGACATCCCCGACTACT
TGAAGCTGTCCTTCCCCGAGGGCTTCAAGTGGGAGCGCGTGATGAACTTCGAGGACGGCGGCGTGGTGAC
CGTGACCCAGGACTCCTCCCTCCAGGACGGCGAGTTCATCTACAAGGTGAAGCTGCGCGGCACCAACTTC
CCCTCCGACGGCCCCGTAATGCAGAAGAAGACGATGGGCTGGGAGGCCTCCTCCGAGCGCATGTACCCCG
AGGACGGCGCCCTGAAGGGCGAGATCAAGCAGAGGCTGAAGCTGAAGGACGGCGGCCACTACGACGCTGA
GGTCAAGACCACCTACAAGGCCAAGAAGCCCGTGCAGCTCCCCGGCGCCTACAACGTCAACATCAAGTTG
GACATCACCTCCCACAACGAGGACTACACCATCGTGGAACAGTACGAACGCGCCGAGGGCCGCCACTCCA
CCGGCGGCATGGACGAGCTGTACAAGTAAGTCGACAGTACTTCGACTGTGCCTTCTAGTTGCCAGCCATC
TGTTGTTTGCCCCTCCCCCGTGCCTTCCTTGACCCTGGAAGGTGCCACTCTCACTGTCCTTTCCTAATAA
AATGAGGAAATTGCATCGCATTGTCTGAGTAGGTGTCATTCTATTCTGGGGGGTGGGGTGGGGCAGGACA
GCAAGGGGGAGGATTGGGAAGACAATAGCAGGCATGCTGGGGATAACTTCGTATAGCATACATTATACGA
AGTTATCCGCCACC
[378 nt withheld, positions 4251-4628]
GACCCACCCTCCGGAGCCACCATGGTGAGCAAGGGCGAGGAGCTGTTCACCGGGGTGGTGCCCATCCTGG
TCGAGCTGGACGGCGACGTAAACGGCCACAAGTTCAGCGTGTCCGGCGAGGGCGAGGGCGATGCCACCTA
CGGCAAGCTGACCCTGAAGTTCATCTGCACCACCGGCAAGCTGCCCGTGCCCTGGCCCACCCTCGTGACC
ACCCTGACCTGGGGCGTGCAGTGCTTCGCCCGCTACCCCGACCACATGAAGCAGCACGACTTCTTCAAGT
CCGCCATGCCCGAAGGCTACGTCCAGGAGCGCACCATCTTCTTCAAGGACGACGGCAACTACAAGACCCG
CGCCGAGGTGAAGTTCGAGGGCGACACCCTGGTGAACCGCATCGAGCTGAAGGGCATCGACTTCAAGGAG
GACGGCAACATCCTGGGGCACAAGCTGGAGTACAACGCCATCAGCGACAACGTCTATATCACCGCCGACA
AGCAGAAGAACGGCATCAAGGCCAACTTCAAGATCCGCCACAACATCGAGGACGGCAGCGTGCAGCTCGC
CGACCACTACCAGCAGAACACCCCCATCGGCGACGGCCCCGTGCTGCTGCCCGACAACCACTACCTGAGC
ACCCAGTCCAAGCTGAGCAAAGACCCCAACGAGAAGCGCGATCACATGGTCCTGCTGGAGTTCGTGACCG
CCGCCGGGATCACTCTCGGCATGGACGAGCTGTACAAGTAACTAGTATTTAAATGAAGTTCCTATTCTCT
AGAAAGTATAGGAACTTCCTCGAGCCTAGGAATTCACTCCTCAGGTGCAGGCTGCCTATCAGAAGGTGGT
GGCTGGTGTGGCCAATGCCCTGGCTCACAAATACCACTGAGATCTTTTTCCCTCTGCCAAAAATTATGGG
GACATCATGAAGCCCCTTGAGCATCTGACTTCTGGCTAATAAAGGAAATTTATTTTCATTGCAATAGTGT
GTTGGAATTTTTTGTGTCTCTCACTCGGAAGGACATATGGGAGGGCAAATCATTTAAAACATCAGAATGA
GTATTTGGTTTAGAGTTTGGCAACATATGCCCATATGCTGGCTGCCATGAACAAAGGTTGGCTATAAAGA
GGTCATCAGTATATGAAACAGCCCCCTGCTGTCCATTCCTTATTCCATAGAAAAGCCTTGACTTGAGGTT
AGATTTTTTTTATATTTTGTTTTGTGTTATTTTTTTCTTTAACATCCCTAAAATTTTCCTTACATGTTTT
ACTAGCCAGATTTTTCCTCCTCTCCTGACTACTCCCAGTCATAGCTGTCCCTCTTCTCTTATGGAGATCC
CTCGACCTGCAGCCCAAGCTTGGCGCGCCTAGTTATTAATGCGGCCGCTCGCGACATGCGTCAATTTTAC
GCATGATTATCTTTAACGTACGTCACAATATGATTATCTTTCTAGGGTTAAGCCCGGTCGACCCAGGTGG
CACTTTTCGGGGAAATGTGCGCGGAACCCCTATTTGTTTATTTTTCTAAATACATTCAAATATGTATCCG
CTCATGAGACAATAACCCTGATAAATGCTTCAATAATATTGAAAAAGGAAGAGTATGAGTATTCAACATT
TCCGTGTCGCCCTTATTCCCTTTTTTGCGGCATTTTGCCTTCCTGTTTTTGCTCACCCAGAAACGCTGGT
GAAAGTAAAAGATGCTGAAGATCAGTTGGGTGCACGAGTGGGTTACATCGAACTGGATCTCAACAGCGGT
AAGATCCTTGAGAGTTTTCGCCCCGAAGAACGTTTTCCAATGATGAGCACTTTTAAAGTTCTGCTATGTG
GCGCGGTATTATCCCGTATTGACGCCGGGCAAGAGCAACTCGGTCGCCGCATACACTATTCTCAGAATGA
CTTGGTTGAGTACTCACCAGTCACAGAAAAGCATCTTACGGATGGCATGACAGTAAGAGAATTATGCAGT
GCTGCCATAACCATGAGTGATAACACTGCGGCCAACTTACTTCTGACAACGATCGGAGGACCGAAGGAGC
TAACCGCTTTTTTGCACAACATGGGGGATCATGTAACTCGCCTTGATCGTTGGGAACCGGAGCTGAATGA
AGCCATACCAAACGACGAGCGTGACACCACGATGCCTGTAGCAATGGCAACAACGTTGCGCAAACTATTA
ACTGGCGAACTACTTACTCTAGCTTCCCGGCAACAATTAATAGACTGGATGGAGGCGGATAAAGTTGCAG
GACCACTTCTGCGCTCGGCCCTTCCGGCTGGCTGGTTTATTGCTGATAAATCTGGAGCCGGTGAGCGTGG
GTCTCGCGGTATCATTGCAGCACTGGGGCCAGATGGTAAGCCCTCCCGTATCGTAGTTATCTACACGACG
GGGAGTCAGGCAACTATGGATGAACGAAATAGACAGATCGCTGAGATAGGTGCCTCACTGATTAAGCATT
GGTAACTGTCAGACCAAGTTTACTCATATATACTTTAGATTGATTTAAAACTTCATTTTTAATTTAAAAG
GATCTAGGTGAAGATCCTTTTTGATAATCTCATGACCAAAATCCCTTAACGTGAGTTTTCGTTCCACTGA
GCGTCAGACCCCGTAGAAAAGATCAAAGGATCTTCTTGAGATCCTTTTTTTCTGCGCGTAATCTGCTGCT
TGCAAACAAAAAAACCACCGCTACCAGCGGTGGTTTGTTTGCCGGATCAAGAGCTACCAACTCTTTTTCC
GAAGGTAACTGGCTTCAGCAGAGCGCAGATACCAAATACTGTTCTTCTAGTGTAGCCGTAGTTAGGCCAC
CACTTCAAGAACTCTGTAGCACCGCCTACATACCTCGCTCTGCTAATCCTGTTACCAGTGGCTGCTGCCA
GTGGCGATAAGTCGTGTCTTACCGGGTTGGACTCAAGACGATAGTTACCGGATAAGGCGCAGCGGTCGGG
CTGAACGGGGGGTTCGTGCACACAGCCCAGCTTGGAGCGAACGACCTACACCGAACTGAGATACCTACAG
CGTGAGCTATGAGAAAGCGCCACGCTTCCCGAAGGGAGAAAGGCGGACAGGTATCCGGTAAGCGGCAGGG
TCGGAACAGGAGAGCGCACGAGGGAGCTTCCAGGGGGAAACGCCTGGTATCTTTATAGTCCTGTCGGGTT
TCGCCACCTCTGACTTGAGCGTCGATTTTTGTGATGCTCGTCAGGGGGGCGGAGCCTATGGAAAAACGCC
AGCAACGCGGCCTTTTTACGGTTCCTGGCCTTTTGCTGGCCTTTTGCTCACATGTTCTTTCCTGCGTTAT
CCCCTGATTCTGTGGATAACCGTATTACCGCCTTTGAGTGAGCTGATACCGCTCGCCGCAGCCGAACGAC
CGAGCGCAGCGAGTCAGTGAGCGAGGAAGCGGAAGAGCGCCCAATACGCAAACCGCCTCTCCCCGCGCGT
TGGCCGATTCATTAATGCAGCGGATCCAGACATGATAAGATACATTGATGAGTTTGGACAAACCACAACT
AGAATGCAGTGAAAAAAATGCTTTATTTGTGAAATTTGTGATGCTATTGCTTTATTTGTAACCATTATAA
GCTGCAATAAACAAGTTAGCTTTTTGCAAAAGCCTAGGCCTCCAAAAAAGCCTCCTCACTACTTCTGGAA
TAGCTCAGAGGCCGAGGCGGCCTCGGCCTCTGCATAAATAAAAAAAATTAGTCAGCCATGGGGCGGAGAA
TGGGCGGAACTGGGCGGAGTTAGGGGCGGGATGGGCGGAGTTAGGGGCGGGACTATGGTTGCTGACTAAT
TGAGATGCGGATCCGCTGGCACGACAGGTTTCCCGACTGGAAAGCGGGCAGTGAGCGCAACGCAATTAAT
GTGAGTTAGCTCACTCATTAGGCACCCCAGGCTTTACACTTTATGCTTCCGGCTCGTATGTTGTGTGGAA
TTGTGAGCGGATAACAATTTCACACAGGAAACAGCTATGACCATGATTACGCCAAGCTCGATTTAACCCT
AGAAAGATAGTCTGCGTAAAATTGACGCATGCATCCTGCAGGTAGTTCATAATAGTAATCAATTACGGGG
TCATTAGTTCATAGCCCATATATGGAGTTCCGCGTTACATAACTTACGGTAAATGGCCCGCCTGGCTGAC
CGCCCAACGACCCCCGCCCATTGACGTCAATAATGACGTATGTTCCCATAGTAACGCCAATAGGGACTTT
CCATTGACGTCAATGGGTGGAGTATTTACGGTAAACTGCCCACTTGGCAGTACATCAAGTGTATCATATG
CCAAGTACGCCCCCTATTGACGTCAATGACGGTAAATGGCCCGCCTGGCATTATGCCCAGTACATGACCT
TATGGGACTTTCCTACTTGGCAGTACATCTACGTATTAGTCATCGCTATTACCATGGTCGAGGTGAGCCC
CACGTTCTGCTTCACTCTCCCCATCTCCCCCCCCTCCCCACCCCCAATTTTGTATTTATTTATTTTTTAA
TTATTTTGTGCAGCGATGGGGGCGGGGGGGGGGGGGGSGCGCGCCAGGCGGGGCGGGGSGGGGCGRGGGG
CGGGGCGGGGCGAGGCGGAGAGGTGCGGCGGCAGCCAATCAGAGCGGCGCGCTCCGAAAGTTTCCTTTTA
TGGCGAGGCGGCGGCGGCGGCGGCCCTATAAAAAGCGAAGCGCGCGGCGGGCGGGAGTCGCTGCGCGCTG
CCTTCGCCCCGTGCCCCGCTCCGCCGCCGCCTCGCGCCGCCCGCCCCGGCTCTGACTGACCGCGTTACTC
CCACAGGTGAGCGGGCGGGACGGCCCTTCTCCTCCGGGCTGTAATTAGCGCTTGGTTTAATGACGGCTTG
TTTCTTTTCTGTGGCTGCGTGAAAGCCTTGAGGGGCTCCGGGAGGGCCCTTTGTGCGGGGGGAGCGGCTC
GGGGGGTGCGTGCGTGTGTGTGTGCGTGGGGAGCGCCGCGTGCGGCTCCGCGCTGCCCGGCGGCTGTGAG
CGCTGCGGGCGCGGCGCGGGGCTTTGTGCGCTCCGCAGTGTGCGCGAGGGGAGCGCGGCCGGGGGCGGTG
CCCCGCGGTGCGGGGGGGGCTGCGAGGGGAACAAAGGCTGCGTGCGGGGTGTGTGCGTGGGGGGGTGAGC
AGGGGGTGTGGGCGCGTCGGTCGGGCTGCAACCCCCCCTGCACCCCCCTCCCCGAGTTGCTGAGCACGGC
CCGGCTTCGGGTGCGGGGCTCCGTACGGGGCGTGGCGCGGGGCTCGCCGTGCCGGGCGGGGGGTGGCGGC
AGGTGGGGGTGCCGGGCGGGGCGGGGCCGCCTCGGGCCGGGGAGGGCTCGGGGGAGGGGCGCGGCGGCCC
CCGGAGCGCCGGCGGCTGTCGAGGCGCGGCGAGCCGCAGCCATTGCCTTTTATGGTAATCGTGCGAGAGG
GCGCAGGGACTTCCTTTGTCCCAAATCTGTGCGGAGCCGAAATCTGGGAGGCGCCGCCGCACCCCCTCTA
GCGGGCGCGGGGCGAAGCGGTGCGGCGCCGGCAGGAAGGAAATGGGCGGGGAGGGCCTTCGTGCGTCGCC
GCGCCGCCGTCCCCTTCTCCCTCTCCAGCCTCGGGGCTGTCCGCGGGGGGACGGCTGCCTTCGGGGGGGA
CGGGGCAGGGCGGGGTTCGGCTTCTGGCGTGTGACCGGCGGCTCTAGAGCCTCTGCTAACCATGTTCATG
CCTTCTTCTTTTTCCTACAGCTCCTGGGCAACGTGCTGGTTATTGTGCTGTCTCATCATTTTGGCAAAGA
ATTCTAGCTAGCATAACTTCGTATAGTATACCTTATACGAAGTTATCTCGAGATAACTTCGTATAGGATA
CTTTATACGAAGTTATACTGTCATAACTTCGTATAGCATACATTATACGAAGTTATCCCGG
